>Addgene plasmid #231893 | polyQ74-GFP | addgene full sequence | sequence record 465750 | Addgene NGS Result
TTGAGATCCTTTTTTTCTGCGCGTAATCTGCTGCTTGCAAACAAAAAAACCACCGCTACCAGCGGTGGTT
TGTTTGCCGGATCAAGAGCTACCAACTCTTTTTCCGAAGGTAACTGGCTTCAGCAGAGCGCAGATACCAA
ATACTGTTCTTCTAGTGTAGCCGTAGTTAGGCCACCACTTCAAGAACTCTGTAGCACCGCCTACATACCT
CGCTCTGCTAATCCTGTTACCAGTGGCTGCTGCCAGTGGCGATAAGTCGTGTCTTACCGGGTTGGACTCA
AGACGATAGTTACCGGATAAGGCGCAGCGGTCGGGCTGAACGGGGGGTTCGTGCACACAGCCCAGCTTGG
AGCGAACGACCTACACCGAACTGAGATACCTACAGCGTGAGCTATGAGAAAGCGCCACGCTTCCCGAAGG
GAGAAAGGCGGACAGGTATCCGGTAAGCGGCAGGGTCGGAACAGGAGAGCGCACGAGGGAGCTTCCAGGG
GGAAACGCCTGGTATCTTTATAGTCCTGTCGGGTTTCGCCACCTCTGACTTGAGCGTCGATTTTTGTGAT
GCTCGTCAGGGGGGCGGAGCCTATGGAAAAACGCCAGCAACGCGGCCTTTTTACGGTTCCTGGCCTTTTG
CTGGCCTTTTGCTCACATGTTCTTTCCTGCGTTATCCCCTGATTCTGTGGATAACCGTATTACCGCCATG
CATTAGTTATTAATAGTAATCAATTACGGGGTCATTAGTTCATAGCCCATATATGGAGTTCCGCGTTACA
TAACTTACGGTAAATGGCCCGCCTGGCTGACCGCCCAACGACCCCCGCCCATTGACGTCAATAATGACGT
ATGTTCCCATAGTAACGCCAATAGGGACTTTCCATTGACGTCAATGGGTGGAGTATTTACGGTAAACTGC
CCACTTGGCAGTACATCAAGTGTATCATATGCCAAGTACGCCCCCTATTGACGTCAATGACGGTAAATGG
CCCGCCTGGCATTATGCCCAGTACATGACCTTATGGGACTTTCCTACTTGGCAGTACATCTACGTATTAG
TCATCGCTATTACCATGGTGATGCGGTTTTGGCAGTACATCAATGGGCGTGGATAGCGGTTTGACTCACG
GGGATTTCCAAGTCTCCACCCCATTGACGTCAATGGGAGTTTGTTTTGGCACCAAAATCAACGGGACTTT
CCAAAATGTCGTAACAACTCCGCCCCATTGACGCAAATGGGCGGTAGGCGTGTACGGTGGGAGGTCTATA
TAAGCAGAGCTGGTTTAGTGAACCGTCAGATCCGCTAGCGCTACCGGACTCAGATCTATGGCGACCCTGG
AAAAGCTGATGAAGGCCTTCGAGTCCCTCAAGTCCTTCCAGCAGCAGCAGCAGCAGCAGCAGCAGCAGCA
GCAGCAGCAGCAGCAGCAGCAGCAGCAGCAGCAGCAGCAGCAGCAGCAGCAGCAGCAGCAGCAGCAGCAG
CAGCAGCAGCAGCAGCAGCAGCAGCAGCAGCAGCAGCAGCAGCAGCAGCAGCAGCAGCAGCAGCAGCAGC
AGCAGCAGCAGCAGCAGCAGCAGCAGCAACAGCCGCCACCGCCGCCGCCGCCGCCGCCGCCTCCTCAGCT
TCCTCAGCCGCCGCCGCAGGCACAGCCGCTGCTGCCTCAGCCGCAGCCGCCCCCGCCGCCGCCCCCGCCG
CCACCCGGCCCGGCTGTGGCTGAGGAGCCGCTGCACCGACCAAAGAAAGAACTTTCAGCTACCAAGAAAG
ACCGTGTAGGATCCATCGCCACCATGGTGAGCAAGGGCGAGGAGCTGTTCACCGGGGTGGTGCCCATCCT
GGTCGAGCTGGACGGCGACGTAAACGGCCACAAGTTCAGCGTGTCCGGCGAGGGCGAGGGCGATGCCACC
TACGGCAAGCTGACCCTGAAGTTCATCTGCACCACCGGCAAGCTGCCCGTGCCCTGGCCCACCCTCGTGA
CCACCCTGACCTACGGCGTGCAGTGCTTCAGCCGCTACCCCGACCACATGAAGCAGCACGACTTCTTCAA
GTCCGCCATGCCCGAAGGCTACGTCCAGGAGCGCACCATCTTCTTCAAGGACGACGGCAACTACAAGACC
CGCGCCGAGGTGAAGTTCGAGGGCGACACCCTGGTGAACCGCATCGAGCTGAAGGGCATCGACTTCAAGG
AGGACGGCAACATCCTGGGGCACAAGCTGGAGTACAACTACAACAGCCACAACGTCTATATCATGGCCGA
CAAGCAGAAGAACGGCATCAAGGTGAACTTCAAGATCCGCCACAACATCGAGGACGGCAGCGTGCAGCTC
GCCGACCACTACCAGCAGAACACCCCCATCGGCGACGGCCCCGTGCTGCTGCCCGACAACCACTACCTGA
GCACCCAGTCCGCCCTGAGCAAAGACCCCAACGAGAAGCGCGATCACATGGTCCTGCTGGAGTTCGTGAC
CGCCGCCGGGATCACTCTCGGCATGGACGAGCTGTACAAGTAAAGCGGCCGCGACTCTAGATCATAATCA
GCCATACCACATTTGTAGAGGTTTTACTTGCTTTAAAAAACCTCCCACACCTCCCCCTGAACCTGAAACA
TAAAATGAATGCAATTGTTGTTGTTAACTTGTTTATTGCAGCTTATAATGGTTACAAATAAAGCAATAGC
ATCACAAATTTCACAAATAAAGCATTTTTTTCACTGCATTCTAGTTGTGGTTTGTCCAAACTCATCAATG
TATCTTAAGGCGTAAATTGTAAGCGTTAATATTTTGTTAAAATTCGCGTTAAATTTTTGTTAAATCAGCT
CATTTTTTAACCAATAGGCCGAAATCGGCAAAATCCCTTATAAATCAAAAGAATAGACCGAGATAGGGT
[37 nt withheld, positions 2870-2906]
AAAGAACGTGGACTCCAACGTCAAAGG
[49 nt withheld, positions 2934-2982]
T
[91 nt withheld, positions 2984-3074]
G
[124 nt withheld, positions 3076-3199]
CAGGTGGCACTTTTCGGGGAAATGTGCGCGGAACCCCTATTTGTTTATTTTTCTAAATACATTCAAATAT
GTATCCGCTCATGAGACAATAACCCTGATAAATGCTTCAATAATATTGAAAAAGGAAGAGTCCTGAGGCG
GAAAGAACCAGCTGTGGAATGTGTGTCAGTTAGGGTGTGGAAAGTCCCCAGGCTCCCCAGCAGGCAGAAG
TATGCAAAGCATGCATCTCAATTAGTCAGCAACCAGGTGTGGAAAGTCCCCAGGCTCCCCAGCAGGCAGA
AGTATGCAAAGCATGCATCTCAATTAGTCAGCAACCATAGTCCCGCCCCTAACTCCGCCCATCCCGCCCC
TAACTCCGCCCAGTTCCGCCCATTCTCCGCCCCATGGCTGACTAATTTTTTTTATTTATGCAGAGGCCGA
GGCCGCCTCGGCCTCTGAGCTATTCCAGAAGTAGTGAGGAGGCTTTTTTGGAGGCCTAGGCTTTTGCAAA
GATCGATCAAGAGACAGGATGAGGATCGTTTCGCATGATTGAACAAGATGGATTGCACGCAGGTTCTCCG
GCCGCTTGGGTGGAGAGGCTATTCGGCTATGACTGGGCACAACAGACAATCGGCTGCTCTGATGCCGCCG
TGTTCCGGCTGTCAGCGCAGGGGCGCCCGGTTCTTTTTGTCAAGACCGACCTGTCCGGTGCCCTGAATGA
ACTGCAAGACGAGGCAGCGCGGCTATCGTGGCTGGCCACGACGGGCGTTCCTTGCGCAGCTGTGCTCGAC
GTTGTCACTGAAGCGGGAAGGGACTGGCTGCTATTGGGCGAAGTGCCGGGGCAGGATCTCCTGTCATCTC
ACCTTGCTCCTGCCGAGAAAGTATCCATCATGGCTGATGCAATGCGGCGGCTGCATACGCTTGATCCGGC
TACCTGCCCATTCGACCACCAAGCGAAACATCGCATCGAGCGAGCACGTACTCGGATGGAAGCCGGTCTT
GTCGATCAGGATGATCTGGACGAAGAGCATCAGGGGCTCGCGCCAGCCGAACTGTTCGCCAGGCTCAAGG
CGAGCATGCCCGACGGCGAGGATCTCGTCGTGACCCATGGCGATGCCTGCTTGCCGAATATCATGGTGGA
AAATGGCCGCTTTTCTGGATTCATCGACTGTGGCCGGCTGGGTGTGGCGGACCGCTATCAGGACATAGCG
TTGGCTACCCGTGATATTGCTGAAGAGCTTGGCGGCGAATGGGCTGACCGCTTCCTCGTGCTTTACGGTA
TCGCCGCTCCCGATTCGCAGCGCATCGCCTTCTATCGCCTTCTTGACGAGTTCTTCTGAGCGGGACTCTG
GGGTTCGAAATGACCGACCAAGCGACGCCCAACCTGCCATCACGAGATTTCGATTCCACCGCCGCCTTCT
ATGAAAGGTTGGGCTTCGGAATCGTTTTCCGGGACGCCGGCTGGATGATCCTCCAGCGCGGGGATCTCAT
GCTGGAGTTCTTCGCCCACCCTAGGGGGAGGCTAACTGAAACACGGAAGGAGACAATACCGGAAGGAACC
CGCGCTATGACGGCAATAAAAAGACAGAATAAAACGCACGGTGTTGGGTCGTTTGTTCATAAACGCGGGG
TTCGGTCCCAGGGCTGGCACTCTGTCGATACCCCACCGAGACCCCATTGGGGCCAATACGCCCGCGTTTC
TTCCTTTTCCCCACCCCACCCCCCAAGTTCGGGTGAAGGCCCAGGGCTCGCAGCCAACGTCGGGGCGGCA
GGCCCTGCCATAGCCTCAGGTTACTCATATATACTTTAGATTGATTTAAAACTTCATTTTTAATTTAAAA
GGATCTAGGTGAAGATCCTTTTTGATAATCTCATGACCAAAATCCCTTAACGTGAGTTTTCGTTCCACTG
AGCGTCAGACCCCGTAGAAAAGATCAAAGGATCTTC
Features (pLannotate 1.2.2; 15 found; start..end, strand, type, name):
      1..589     +  rep_origin     ori: high-copy-number ColE1/pMB1/pBR322/pUC origin of replication
    764..1067    +  enhancer       CMV enhancer: human cytomegalovirus immediate early enhancer
   1068..1271    +  promoter       CMV promoter: human cytomegalovirus (CMV) immediate early promoter
   1294..1317    +  misc_feature   MCS (fragment): multiple cloning site
   1318..1758    +  CDS            HTT (fragment): HD_HUMAN - Also known as HD, IT15. Experimental evidence at protein level: Swiss-Prot protein existence level 1. [Huntingtin, myristoylated N-terminal fragment]: Promotes the formation of autophagic vesicles. From Homo sapiens (Human).
   1774..2493    +  CDS            EGFP: the original enhanced GFP (Yang et al., 1996) mammalian codon-optimized
   2510..2593    +  CDS            large T antigen (fragment): large T antigen from SV40 (simian virus 40)
   2616..2737    +  polyA_signal   SV40 poly(A) signal: SV40 polyadenylation signal
   2771..3199    -  rep_origin     f1 ori (sequence partly withheld): f1 bacteriophage origin of replication; arrow indicates direction of (+) strand synthesis
   3226..3330    +  promoter       AmpR promoter: bla
   3332..3689    +  promoter       SV40 promoter: SV40 enhancer and early promoter
   3724..4518    +  CDS            NeoR/KanR: aminoglycoside phosphotransferase from Tn5; aph(3')-II (or nptII); confers resistance to neomycin, kanamycin, and G418 (Geneticin®)
   4539..4691    +  CDS            ble (fragment): BLE_KLEPN - Experimental evidence at protein level: Swiss-Prot protein existence level 1. Binding protein with a strong affinity to the bleomycin family of antibiotics. Binds to CL990; an antimitotic-antibiotic compound. From Klebsiella pneumoniae.
   4750..4797    +  polyA_signal   HSV TK poly(A) signal: herpes simplex virus thymidine kinase polyadenylation signal (Cole and Stacy, 1985)
   4888..4904    -  polyA_signal   bGH poly(A) signal (fragment): bovine growth hormone polyadenylation signal
