[The description below was written by a language model from this plasmid's Addgene catalogue record and pLannotate feature annotations shown in this document.]
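Description:
polyQ74-GFP is a mammalian expression plasmid of about 5.1 kb built on the pEGFP-N1 backbone. It encodes a partial exon 1 fragment of human huntingtin (HTT) carrying an expanded CAG repeat that specifies a 74-residue polyglutamine tract, fused at its C terminus to EGFP. Transcription is driven by the human cytomegalovirus immediate-early enhancer and promoter. The HTT fragment sits just downstream of a remnant of the multiple cloning site and is followed after a short linker by the EGFP coding sequence and the SV40 polyadenylation signal. The short "large T antigen" match annotated between EGFP and the poly(A) signal lies in the SV40-derived 3' region and is probably an annotation hit rather than an intended coding element. The cloning method is not recorded.

The plasmid replicates at high copy in E. coli from a ColE1/pUC-type origin and also carries an f1 phage origin. Selection relies on a single Tn5 NeoR/KanR (aminoglycoside phosphotransferase) cassette placed behind tandem bacterial (bla) and SV40 early promoters and terminated by the HSV TK poly(A) signal. This gives kanamycin resistance in bacteria and allows G418 selection in mammalian cells. The small ble and bGH poly(A) fragments annotated nearby are partial matches.

Expanded polyglutamine huntingtin exon 1 fragments are aggregation-prone, and the EGFP fusion lets the resulting inclusions be followed by fluorescence microscopy in transfected cells. The associated publication concerns nuclear polyglutamine aggregates, which it reports rupture the nuclear envelope and hinder its repair.
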