Addgene plasmid #231893: polyQ74-GFP
Depositing lab: Lukas Kapitein. Publication: Nuclear poly-glutamine aggregates rupture the nuclear envelope and hinder its repair. Korsten G, Osinga M, Pelle RA, Serweta AK, Hoogenberg B, Kampinga HH, Kapitein LC. J Cell Biol. 2024 Nov 4;223(11):e202307142. doi: 10.1083/jcb.202307142. Epub 2024 Aug 16. PubMed 39150509.
Backbone
  Vector backbone: pEGFP-N1
  Vector type: Mammalian Expression
Growth in bacteria
  Bacterial resistance: Kanamycin, 50 μg/mL
  Growth temperature: 37°C
  Growth strain: DH5alpha
  Copy number: High Copy
Gene/Insert
  Gene/Insert name: HTT partial exon 1 Q74
  Species: H. sapiens (human)
  Mutation: CAG repeat expansion
  Entrez Gene: HTT (a.k.a. HD, IT15, LOMARS)
  Tag / fusion protein: EGFP (C terminal on backbone)
  Cloning method: Unknown
Terms and licenses: Academic/Nonprofit Terms; Industry Terms: Not Available to Industry
Depositor comments: Internal plasmid ID GK073
How to cite: polyQ74-GFP was a gift from Lukas Kapitein (Addgene plasmid # 231893 ; http://n2t.net/addgene:231893 ; RRID:Addgene_231893)
